>Addgene plasmid #222100 | pETSUMO2_Nostoc-bGSDM-WELQ | addgene full sequence | sequence record 437100 | Addgene NGS Result
TTCTTGAAGACGAAAGGGCCTCGTGATACGCCTATTTTTATAGGTTAATGTCATGATAATAATGGTTTCT
TAGACGTCAGGTGGCACTTTTCGGGGAAATGTGCGCGGAACCCCTATTTGTTTATTTTTCTAAATACATT
CAAATATGTATCCGCTCATGAGACAATAACCCTGATAAATGCTTCAATAATATTGAAAAAGGAAGAGTAT
GAGTATTCAACATTTCCGTGTCGCCCTTATTCCCTTTTTTGCGGCATTTTGCCTTCCTGTTTTTGCTCAC
CCAGAAACGCTGGTGAAAGTAAAAGATGCTGAAGATCAGTTGGGTGCACGAGTGGGTTACATCGAACTGG
ATCTCAACAGCGGTAAGATCCTTGAGAGTTTTCGCCCCGAAGAACGTTTTCCAATGATGAGCACTTTTAA
AGTTCTGCTATGTGGCGCGGTATTATCCCGTGTTGACGCCGGGCAAGAGCAACTCGGTCGCCGCATACAC
TATTCTCAGAATGACTTGGTTGAGTACTCACCAGTCACAGAAAAGCATCTTACGGATGGCATGACAGTAA
GAGAATTATGCAGTGCTGCCATAACCATGAGTGATAACACTGCGGCCAACTTACTTCTGACAACGATCGG
AGGACCGAAGGAGCTAACCGCTTTTTTGCACAACATGGGGGATCATGTAACTCGCCTTGATCGTTGGGAA
CCGGAGCTGAATGAAGCCATACCAAACGACGAGCGTGACACCACGATGCCTGCAGCAATGGCAACAACGT
TGCGCAAACTATTAACTGGCGAACTACTTACTCTAGCTTCCCGGCAACAATTAATAGACTGGATGGAGGC
GGATAAAGTTGCAGGACCACTTCTGCGCTCGGCCCTTCCGGCTGGCTGGTTTATTGCTGATAAATCTGGA
GCCGGTGAGCGTGGGTCTCGCGGTATCATTGCAGCACTGGGGCCAGATGGTAAGCCCTCCCGTATCGTAG
TTATCTACACGACGGGGAGTCAGGCAACTATGGATGAACGAAATAGACAGATCGCTGAGATAGGTGCCTC
ACTGATTAAGCATTGGTAACTGTCAGACCAAGTTTACTCATATATACTTTAGATTGATTTAAAACTTCAT
TTTTAATTTAAAAGGATCTAGGTGAAGATCCTTTTTGATAATCTCATGACCAAAATCCCTTAACGTGAGT
TTTCGTTCCACTGAGCGTCAGACCCCGTAGAAAAGATCAAAGGATCTTCTTGAGATCCTTTTTTTCTGCG
CGTAATCTGCTGCTTGCAAACAAAAAAACCACCGCTACCAGCGGTGGTTTGTTTGCCGGATCAAGAGCTA
CCAACTCTTTTTCCGAAGGTAACTGGCTTCAGCAGAGCGCAGATACCAAATACTGTCCTTCTAGTGTAGC
CGTAGTTAGGCCACCACTTCAAGAACTCTGTAGCACCGCCTACATACCTCGCTCTGCTAATCCTGTTACC
AGTGGCTGCTGCCAGTGGCGATAAGTCGTGTCTTACCGGGTTGGACTCAAGACGATAGTTACCGGATAAG
GCGCAGCGGTCGGGCTGAACGGGGGGTTCGTGCACACAGCCCAGCTTGGAGCGAACGACCTACACCGAAC
TGAGATACCTACAGCGTGAGCTATGAGAAAGCGCCACGCTTCCCGAAGGGAGAAAGGCGGACAGGTATCC
GGTAAGCGGCAGGGTCGGAACAGGAGAGCGCACGAGGGAGCTTCCAGGGGGAAACGCCTGGTATCTTTAT
AGTCCTGTCGGGTTTCGCCACCTCTGACTTGAGCGTCGATTTTTGTGATGCTCGTCAGGGGGGCGGAGCC
TATGGAAAAACGCCAGCAACGCGGCCTTTTTACGGTTCCTGGCCTTTTGCTGGCCTTTTGCTCACATGTT
CTTTCCTGCGTTATCCCCTGATTCTGTGGATAACCGTATTACCGCCTTTGAGTGAGCTGATACCGCTCGC
CGCAGCCGAACGACCGAGCGCAGCGAGTCAGTGAGCGAGGAAGCGGAAGAGCGCCTGATGCGGTATTTTC
TCCTTACGCATCTGTGCGGTATTTCACACCGCAATGGTGCACTCTCAGTACAATCTGCTCTGATGCCGCA
TAGTTAAGCCAGTATACACTCCGCTATCGCTACGTGACTGGGTCATGGCTGCGCCCCGACACCCGCCAAC
ACCCGCTGACGCGCCCTGACGGGCTTGTCTGCTCCCGGCATCCGCTTACAGACAAGCTGTGACCGTCTCC
GGGAGCTGCATGTGTCAGAGGTTTTCACCGTCATCACCGAAACGCGCGAGGCAGCTGCGGTAAAGCTCAT
CAGCGTGGTCGTGAAGCGATTCACAGATGTCTGCCTGTTCATCCGCGTCCAGCTCGTTGAGTTTCTCCAG
AAGCGTTAATGTCTGGCTTCTGATAAAGCGGGCCATGTTAAGGGCGGTTTTTTCCTGTTTGGTCACTGAT
GCCTCCGTGTAAGGGGGATTTCTGTTCATGGGGGTAATGATACCGATGAAACGAGAGAGGATGCTCACGA
TACGGGTTACTGATGATGAACATGCCCGGTTACTGGAACGTTGTGAGGGTAAACAACTGGCGGTATGGAT
GCGGCGGGACCAGAGAAAAATCACTCAGGGTCAATGCCAGCGCTTCGTTAATACAGATGTAGGTGTTCCA
CAGGGTAGCCAGCAGCATCCTGCGATGCAGATCCGGAACATAATGGTGCAGGGCGCTGACTTCCGCGTTT
CCAGACTTTACGAAACACGGAAACCGAAGACCATTCATGTTGTTGCTCAGGTCGCAGACGTTTTGCAGCA
GCAGTCGCTTCACGTTCGCTCGCGTATCGGTGATTCATTCTGCTAACCAGTAAGGCAACCCCGCCAGCCT
AGCCGGGTCCTCAACGACAGGAGCACGATCATGCGCACCCGTGGCCAGGACCCAACGCTGCCCGAGATGC
GCCGCGTGCGGCTGCTGGAGATGGCGGACGCGATGGATATGTTCTGCCAAGGGTTGGTTTGCGCATTCAC
AGTTCTCCGCAAGAATTGATTGGCTCCAATTCTTGGAGTGGTGAATCCGTTAGCGAGGTGCCGCCGGCTT
CCATTCAGGTCGAGGTGGCCCGGCTCCATGCACCGCGACGCAACGCGGGGAGGCAGACAAGGTATAGGGC
GGCGCCTACAATCCATGCCAACCCGTTCCATGTGCTCGCCGAGGCGGCATAAATCGCCGTGACGATCAGC
GGTCCAATGATCGAAGTTAGGCTGGTAAGAGCCGCGAGCGATCCTTGAAGCTGTCCCTGATGGTCGTCAT
CTACCTGCCTGGACAGCATGGCCTGCAACGCGGGCATCCCGATGCCGCCGGAAGCGAGAAGAATCATAAT
GGGGAAGGCCATCCAGCCTCGCGTCGCGAACGCCAGCAAGACGTAGCCCAGCGCGTCGGCCGCCATGCCG
GCGATAATGGCCTGCTTCTCGCCGAAACGTTTGGTGGCGGGACCAGTGACGAAGGCTTGAGCGAGGGCGT
GCAAGATTCCGAATACCGCAAGCGACAGGCCGATCATCGTCGCGCTCCAGCGAAAGCGGTCCTCGCCGAA
AATGACCCAGAGCGCTGCCGGCACCTGTCCTACGAGTTGCATGATAAAGAAGACAGTCATAAGTGCGGCG
ACGATAGTCATGCCCCGCGCCCACCGGAAGGAGCTGACTGGGTTGAAGGCTCTCAAGGGCATCGGTCGAG
ATCCCGGTGCCTAATGAGTGAGCTAACTTACATTAATTGCGTTGCGCTCACTGCCCGCTTTCCAGTCGGG
AAACTGTCGTGCCAGCTGCATTAATGAATCGGCCAACGCGCGGGGAGAGGCGGTTTGCGTATTGGGCGCC
AGGGTGGTTTTTCTTTTCACCAGTGAGACGGGCAACAGCTGATTGCCCTTCACCGCCTGGCCCTGAGAGA
GTTGCAGCAAGCGGTCCACGCTGGTTTGCCCCAGCAGGCGAAAATCCTGTTTGATGGTGGTTAACGGCGG
GATATAACATGAGCTGTCTTCGGTATCGTCGTATCCCACTACCGAGATATCCGCACCAACGCGCAGCCCG
GACTCGGTAATGGCGCGCATTGCGCCCAGCGCCATCTGATCGTTGGCAACCAGCATCGCAGTGGGAACGA
TGCCCTCATTCAGCATTTGCATGGTTTGTTGAAAACCGGACATGGCACTCCAGTCGCCTTCCCGTTCCGC
TATCGGCTGAATTTGATTGCGAGTGAGATATTTATGCCAGCCAGCCAGACGCAGACGCGCCGAGACAGAA
CTTAATGGGCCCGCTAACAGCGCGATTTGCTGGTGACCCAATGCGACCAGATGCTCCACGCCCAGTCGCG
TACCGTCTTCATGGGAGAAAATAATACTGTTGATGGGTGTCTGGTCAGAGACATCAAGAAATAACGCCGG
AACATTAGTGCAGGCAGCTTCCACAGCAATGGCATCCTGGTCATCCAGCGGATAGTTAATGATCAGCCCA
CTGACGCGTTGCGCGAGAAGATTGTGCACCGCCGCTTTACAGGCTTCGACGCCGCTTCGTTCTACCATCG
ACACCACCACGCTGGCACCCAGTTGATCGGCGCGAGATTTAATCGCCGCGACAATTTGCGACGGCGCGTG
CAGGGCCAGACTGGAGGTGGCAACGCCAATCAGCAACGACTGTTTGCCCGCCAGTTGTTGTGCCACGCGG
TTGGGAATGTAATTCAGCTCCGCCATCGCCGCTTCCACTTTTTCCCGCGTTTTCGCAGAAACGTGGCTGG
CCTGGTTCACCACGCGGGAAACGGTCTGATAAGAGACACCGGCATACTCTGCGACATCGTATAACGTTAC
TGGTTTCACATTCACCACCCTGAATTGACTCTCTTCCGGGCGCTATCATGCCATACCGCGAAAGGTTTTG
CGCCATTCGATGGTGTCCGGGATCTCGACGCTCTCCCTTATGCGACTCCTGCATTAGGAAGCAGCCCAGT
AGTAGGTTGAGGCCGTTGAGCACCGCCGCCGCAAGGAATGGTGCATGCAAGGAGATGGCGCCCAACAGTC
CCCCGGCCACGGGGCCTGCCACCATACCCACGCCGAAACAAGCGCTCATGAGCCCGAAGTGGCGAGCCCG
ATCTTCCCCATCGGTGATGTCGGCGATATAGGCGCCAGCAACCGCACCTGTGGCGCCGGTGATGCCGGCC
ACGATGCGTCCGGCGTAGAGGATCGAGATCTCGATCCCGCGAAATTAATACGACTCACTATAGGGGAATT
GTGAGCGGATAACAATTCCCCTCTAGAGAGCTCTTTTGTTTAACTTTAAGAAGGAGATATACATATGGGT
TCTTCTCACCATCACCATCACCATGGTTCAGGAGTCAAGACTGAGAACAACGATCATATTAATTTGAAGG
TGGCGGGGCAGGATGGTTCTGTGGTGCAGTTTAAGATTAAGAGGCATACACCACTTAGTAAACTAATGAA
AGCCTATTGTGAACGACAGGGATTGTCAATGAGGCAGATCAGATTCCGATTTGACGGGCAACCAATCAAT
GAAACAGACACACCTGCACAGTTGGAAATGGAGGATGAAGATACAATTGATGTGTTTCAACAGCAGACGG
GTGGATCCGCAACCTGTACCGATAAAGCAATTGATCATCTGAATCAGCTGGGCTATAACGCAATTAAACT
GCCTCGTGAAGGTATTACACCGCTGACCGTTCTGAGCCGTGATCCGAAAACCAGCATTAGCACCATTTAT
GGTAATCTGCGTGATATTGTTGCAGAACCGGTGCCGAGCCTGCCGCAGGTTTTTGAAAATCTGCAGGCAG
GCACCATTAGCGGTCTGAAAACCAATAAACTGGAACTGAAATTTGGCATCAGCATCCTGAATGATCTGCT
GAGCGCATTAGGTGGTAAAAGCGCAGGTATTGAAAGCGTTTTTCGTAAAGCAAGCACCATCGAATTTGAG
TATGAAAACGTGCAGTATGATACCGTTACACCGGCAAGCGTTACCAAATTTCTGCGTGGTAGCAAACCGA
GCATTGATGATGATTTTGTTGCCCAGTTTAATGAACAGGGTGAAGCCTATATTATCATCGATGTGCTGAA
AAGCAACAGCTTTGGTATTCGTGTTTATCAGGATAGCGATCGCGGTATCGATATTAACATTGATGCCATC
AAAAACGTGATTGGCCTGAACAGCAAAATTAGCGTTGAAAAGAAAGTGGACACCAAAATCAGCTTTAATG
GTAGCCAGGCATTAGGCTTTGGTTTTAAAGCATGTCCGATTTGGGTTGAAACCGTTGGTGGTGTTAGCCG
TTTTAAACTGAATCCGAATACAAATCAGAGCTGGGAACTGCAGGGTAGCACCGAAAGCAGCACCGAACCG
ACACTGGATGATGAAGATGGTCTGACACCGGTGCTGATTGCACCGAATCAACTGATTGAACTGGTTTGAT
AAGCGGCCGCTGCTAACAAAGCCCGAAAGGAAGCTGAGTTGGCTGCTGCCACCGCTGAGCAATAACTAGC
ATAACCCCTTGGGGCCTCTAAACGGGTCTTGAGGGGTTTTTTGCTGAAAGGAGGAACTATATCCGGATAT
CCCGCAAGAGGCCCGGCAGTACCGGCATAACCAAGCCTATGCCTACAGCATCCAGGGTGACGGTGCCGAG
GATGACGATGAGTGCATTGTTAGATTTCATACACGGTGCCTGACTGCGTTAGCAATTTAACTGTGATAAA
CTACCGCATTAAAGCTTATCGATGATAAGCTGTCAAACATGAGAA
Features (pLannotate 1.2.2; 20 found; start..end, strand, type, name):
    104..208     +  promoter       AmpR promoter: bla
    209..1069    +  CDS            AmpR: β-lactamase; bla; confers resistance to ampicillin, carbenicillin, and related antibiotics
   1240..1828    +  rep_origin     ori: high-copy-number ColE1/pMB1/pBR322/pUC origin of replication
   2014..2153    -  misc_feature   bom: basis of mobility region from pBR322
   2255..2446    -  CDS            rop: Rop protein, which maintains plasmids at low copy number; rop
   2463..2843    +  CDS            YPB1_ECOLX: Protein predicted: Swiss-Prot protein existence level 4. From Escherichia coli.
   3085..3709    -  CDS            TcR (fragment): tetracycline efflux protein; tet; confers resistance to tetracycline
   3724..3745    -  protein_bind   CAP binding site: CAP binding activates transcription in the presence of cAMP. E. coli catabolite activator protein
   3758..4839    -  CDS            lacI: lac repressor; lacI; The lac repressor binds to the lac operator to inhibit transcription in E. coli. This inhibition can be relieved by adding lactose or isopropyl-β-D-thiogalactopyranoside (IPTG).
   4840..4917    -  promoter       lacI promoter: lacI
   4925..5204    -  CDS            TcR (fragment): tetracycline efflux protein; tet; confers resistance to tetracycline
   5226..5244    +  promoter       T7 promoter: promoter for bacteriophage T7 RNA polymerase
   5245..5269    +  protein_bind   lac operator: The lac repressor binds to the lac operator to inhibit transcription in E. coli. This inhibition can be relieved by adding lactose or isopropyl-β-D-thiogalactopyranoside (IPTG). lac repressor encoded by lacI
   5285..5307    +  RBS            RBS: efficient ribosome binding site from bacteriophage T7 gene 10 (Olins and Rangwala, 1989)
   5327..5344    +  CDS            6xHis: 6xHis affinity tag
   5350..5601    +  CDS            SUMO2 (fragment): human small ubiquitin-related modifier 2
   6448..6498    +  CDS            SET1 (fragment): solubility-enhancement tag derived from T7 phage gene 10B
   6506..6553    +  terminator     T7 terminator: transcription terminator for bacteriophage T7 RNA polymerase
   6576..6680    -  CDS            TcR (fragment): tetracycline efflux protein; tet; confers resistance to tetracycline
   6728..6756    -  promoter       tet promoter: E. coli promoter for tetracycline efflux protein gene
