[The description below was written by a language model from this plasmid's Addgene catalogue record and pLannotate feature annotations shown in this document.]
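Description:
pETSUMO2_Nostoc-bGSDM-WELQ is a bacterial expression plasmid of about 6.8 kb, built on the pET-style pETSUMO2 backbone, for producing an engineered bacterial gasdermin (bGSDM) from Nostoc sp. Moss4 in E. coli. It is maintained under ampicillin selection through the β-lactamase gene and replicates from a ColE1/pBR322-type origin. The accompanying bom region and rop gene fit the catalogue's low-copy designation. Several short tetracycline-resistance fragments and a tet promoter are annotated, but these appear to be non-functional remnants of the pBR322 ancestry rather than a usable marker.

The expression cassette consists of a T7 promoter followed by a lac operator, the T7 gene 10 ribosome binding site, an N-terminal 6xHis tag and human SUMO2, then the 828 bp bGSDM open reading frame, ending at a T7 terminator. The plasmid-borne lacI gene supplies repressor, so transcription is held off until IPTG induction in a host that provides T7 RNA polymerase. The gasdermin coding region itself is not annotated in the feature table but corresponds to the gap between the SUMO2 and terminator features. A short "SET1" match just upstream of the terminator is probably backbone-derived sequence and not part of the insert.

The His tag allows affinity purification, and cleavage of the SUMO2 fusion leaves a single serine in place of the deleted initiator methionine. Residues V243–G247 are replaced by a WELQut protease recognition site, so the purified protein can be activated on demand by adding that protease. This makes the construct suited to controlled in vitro studies of bacterial gasdermin pore structure and assembly.
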