Addgene plasmid #222100: pETSUMO2_Nostoc-bGSDM-WELQ
Purpose: For expression of a mutant bacterial gasdermin (bGSDM) encoded by a Nostoc species with a WELQut protease cleavage site for controlled activation.
Depositing lab: Philip Kranzusch. Depositing organization: Dana-Farber Cancer Institute. Publication: Structure and assembly of a bacterial gasdermin pore. Johnson AG, Mayer ML, Schaefer SL, McNamara-Bordewick NK, Hummer G, Kranzusch PJ. Nature. 2024 Apr;628(8008):657-663. doi: 10.1038/s41586-024-07216-3. Epub 2024 Mar 20. PubMed 38509367.
Backbone
  Vector backbone: pETSUMO2
  Total vector size (bp): 6769
  Vector type: Bacterial Expression
Growth in bacteria
  Bacterial resistance: Ampicillin, 100 μg/mL
  Growth temperature: 37°C
  Growth strain: Top10
  Copy number: Low Copy
Gene/Insert
  Gene/Insert name: Nostoc-bGSDM-WELQ ORF
  Species: Nostoc sp. Moss4
  Insert size (bp): 828
  Mutation: N-terminal methionine deleted and replaced by single serine scar after SUMO2 tag cleavage. WELQut protease site replacing residues V243–G247.
  GenBank ID: MDZ8021759.1
  Promoter: T7
  Tag / fusion protein: 6xHis-SUMO2 (N terminal on backbone)
  Cloning method: Gibson Cloning
  Sequencing primers: 5′ GACGGGCAACCAATCAATGAAACAG; 3′ TATGCTAGTTATTGCTCAGCGGTG
Terms and licenses: Academic/Nonprofit Terms; Industry Terms: Not Available to Industry
How to cite: pETSUMO2_Nostoc-bGSDM-WELQ was a gift from Philip Kranzusch (Addgene plasmid # 222100 ; http://n2t.net/addgene:222100 ; RRID:Addgene_222100)
